Addgene plasmid #92209: BtuF
Purpose: Expression of BtuF which is the vitamin B12 binding protein for BtuCD ABC Transporter
Depositing lab: Douglas Rees. Depositing organization: California Institute of Technology. Publication: The structure of Escherichia coli BtuF and binding to its cognate ATP binding cassette transporter. Borths EL, Locher KP, Lee AT, Rees DC. Proc Natl Acad Sci U S A. 2002 Dec 24;99(26):16642-7. Epub 2002 Dec 10. 10.1073/pnas.262659699 PubMed 12475936.
Backbone
  Vector backbone: pET22b(+)
  Backbone manufacturer: Novagen
  Backbone size w/o insert (bp): 5406
  Total vector size (bp): 6207
  Vector type: Bacterial Expression
Growth in bacteria
  Bacterial resistance: Ampicillin, 100 μg/mL
  Growth temperature: 37°C
  Growth strain: DH5alpha
  Copy number: High Copy
Gene/Insert
  Gene/Insert name: BtuF (alt names: Vitamin B12 Binding Protein; vitamin B12 ABC transporter periplasmic binding protein)
  Insert size (bp): 774
  Mutation: BtuF signal sequence removed and uses the PelB signal sequence
  GenBank ID: 947574
  Entrez Gene: btuF (a.k.a. b0158, ECK0157, JW0154, yadT)
  Promoter: T7 Promoter
  Tag / fusion protein: 6x His Tag (C terminal on insert); PelB Signal Sequence (N terminal on insert)
  Cloning method: Restriction Enzyme; 5′ cloning site NdeI (unknown if destroyed); 3′ cloning site XhoI (unknown if destroyed)
  Sequencing primers: 5′ taatacgactcactataggg; 3′ GCTAGTTATTGCTCAGCGG
Terms and licenses: Academic/Nonprofit Terms; Industry Terms: Not Available to Industry
How to cite: BtuF was a gift from Douglas Rees (Addgene plasmid # 92209 ; http://n2t.net/addgene:92209 ; RRID:Addgene_92209)
