[The description below was written by a language model from this plasmid's Addgene catalogue record and pLannotate feature annotations shown in this document.]
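Description:
BtuF is a bacterial expression plasmid built on the Novagen pET22b(+) backbone, about 6.2 kb in total, for producing the Escherichia coli periplasmic vitamin B12 binding protein that delivers its ligand to the BtuCD ABC transporter. It replicates through a ColE1/pBR322-type origin; the sequence annotation also finds the pBR322 bom region and the rop gene, although the catalogue lists the plasmid as high copy. Selection is by ampicillin through the β-lactamase gene and its own promoter. An f1 phage origin is present as well. Short tetracycline-resistance fragments flanking the lacI region are backbone remnants, not a working marker.

The expression cassette is the standard pET arrangement. A T7 promoter is followed directly by a lac operator, and the plasmid carries lacI under its own promoter, so transcription depends on T7 RNA polymerase supplied by the host and is induced with IPTG. A strong T7 gene 10 ribosome binding site precedes the open reading frame. In the coding sequence, the native BtuF signal peptide has been removed and replaced with the vector's PelB leader, which directs the protein to the periplasm. The btuF sequence, cloned between NdeI and XhoI according to the record, continues into a C-terminal 6xHis tag for metal-affinity purification (the annotation tool labels this 18-nt stretch as a fragment of a longer His tag). The T7 terminator closes the unit. The small "SET1" hit just upstream of the terminator most likely reflects phage T7-derived vector sequence, not an intended fusion.

The plasmid is used to overexpress and purify mature, tagged BtuF. The associated publication covers the structure of BtuF and its binding to the BtuCD transporter.
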