Features (pLannotate 1.2.2; 20 found; start..end, strand, type, name):
     10..598     +  rep_origin     ori: high-copy-number ColE1/pMB1/pBR322/pUC origin of replication
    784..923     -  misc_feature   bom: basis of mobility region from pBR322
   1025..1216    -  CDS            rop: Rop protein, which maintains plasmids at low copy number; rop
   1233..1613    +  CDS            YPB1_ECOLX: Protein predicted: Swiss-Prot protein existence level 4. From Escherichia coli.
   1685..1976    -  CDS            TcR (fragment): tetracycline efflux protein; tet; confers resistance to tetracycline
   1991..2012    -  protein_bind   CAP binding site: CAP binding activates transcription in the presence of cAMP. E. coli catabolite activator protein
   2025..3107    -  CDS            lacI: lac repressor; lacI; The lac repressor binds to the lac operator to inhibit transcription in E. coli. This inhibition can be relieved by adding lactose or isopropyl-β-D-thiogalactopyranoside (IPTG).
   3108..3185    -  promoter       lacI promoter: lacI
   3193..3472    -  CDS            TcR (fragment): tetracycline efflux protein; tet; confers resistance to tetracycline
   3494..3512    +  promoter       T7 promoter: promoter for bacteriophage T7 RNA polymerase
   3513..3537    +  protein_bind   lac operator: The lac repressor binds to the lac operator to inhibit transcription in E. coli. This inhibition can be relieved by adding lactose or isopropyl-β-D-thiogalactopyranoside (IPTG). lac repressor encoded by lacI
   3552..3574    +  RBS            RBS: efficient ribosome binding site from bacteriophage T7 gene 10 (Olins and Rangwala, 1989)
   3582..3647    +  sig_peptide    pelB signal sequence: leader peptide for secretion; pelB (fragment)
   3675..4406    +  CDS            btuF (fragment): BTUF_ECOLI - Also known as yadT. Experimental evidence at protein level: Swiss-Prot protein existence level 1. Part of the ABC transporter complex BtuCDF involved in vitamin B12 import. Binds vitamin B12 and delivers it to the periplasmic surface of BtuC. From Escherichia coli (strain K12).
   4428..4445    +  CDS            9xHis (fragment): 9xHis affinity tag
   4455..4504    +  CDS            SET1 (fragment): solubility-enhancement tag derived from T7 phage gene 10B
   4512..4559    +  terminator     T7 terminator: transcription terminator for bacteriophage T7 RNA polymerase
   4596..5024    +  rep_origin     f1 ori (sequence partly withheld): f1 bacteriophage origin of replication; arrow indicates direction of (+) strand synthesis
   5077..5181    +  promoter       AmpR promoter: bla
   5182..6042    +  CDS            AmpR: β-lactamase; bla; confers resistance to ampicillin, carbenicillin, and related antibiotics
>Addgene plasmid #92209 | BtuF | addgene full sequence | sequence record 183562 | Addgene NGS Result
AGGATCTTCTTGAGATCCTTTTTTTCTGCGCGTAATCTGCTGCTTGCAAACAAAAAAACCACCGCTACCA
GCGGTGGTTTGTTTGCCGGATCAAGAGCTACCAACTCTTTTTCCGAAGGTAACTGGCTTCAGCAGAGCGC
AGATACCAAATACTGTCCTTCTAGTGTAGCCGTAGTTAGGCCACCACTTCAAGAACTCTGTAGCACCGCC
TACATACCTCGCTCTGCTAATCCTGTTACCAGTGGCTGCTGCCAGTGGCGATAAGTCGTGTCTTACCGGG
TTGGACTCAAGACGATAGTTACCGGATAAGGCGCAGCGGTCGGGCTGAACGGGGGGTTCGTGCACACAGC
CCAGCTTGGAGCGAACGACCTACACCGAACTGAGATACCTACAGCGTGAGCTATGAGAAAGCGCCACGCT
TCCCGAAGGGAGAAAGGCGGACAGGTATCCGGTAAGCGGCAGGGTCGGAACAGGAGAGCGCACGAGGGAG
CTTCCAGGGGGAAACGCCTGGTATCTTTATAGTCCTGTCGGGTTTCGCCACCTCTGACTTGAGCGTCGAT
TTTTGTGATGCTCGTCAGGGGGGCGGAGCCTATGGAAAAACGCCAGCAACGCGGCCTTTTTACGGTTCCT
GGCCTTTTGCTGGCCTTTTGCTCACATGTTCTTTCCTGCGTTATCCCCTGATTCTGTGGATAACCGTATT
ACCGCCTTTGAGTGAGCTGATACCGCTCGCCGCAGCCGAACGACCGAGCGCAGCGAGTCAGTGAGCGAGG
AAGCGGAAGAGCGCCTGATGCGGTATTTTCTCCTTACGCATCTGTGCGGTATTTCACACCGCAATGGTGC
ACTCTCAGTACAATCTGCTCTGATGCCGCATAGTTAAGCCAGTATACACTCCGCTATCGCTACGTGACTG
GGTCATGGCTGCGCCCCGACACCCGCCAACACCCGCTGACGCGCCCTGACGGGCTTGTCTGCTCCCGGCA
TCCGCTTACAGACAAGCTGTGACCGTCTCCGGGAGCTGCATGTGTCAGAGGTTTTCACCGTCATCACCGA
AACGCGCGAGGCAGCTGCGGTAAAGCTCATCAGCGTGGTCGTGAAGCGATTCACAGATGTCTGCCTGTTC
ATCCGCGTCCAGCTCGTTGAGTTTCTCCAGAAGCGTTAATGTCTGGCTTCTGATAAAGCGGGCCATGTTA
AGGGCGGTTTTTTCCTGTTTGGTCACTGATGCCTCCGTGTAAGGGGGATTTCTGTTCATGGGGGTAATGA
TACCGATGAAACGAGAGAGGATGCTCACGATACGGGTTACTGATGATGAACATGCCCGGTTACTGGAACG
TTGTGAGGGTAAACAACTGGCGGTATGGATGCGGCGGGACCAGAGAAAAATCACTCAGGGTCAATGCCAG
CGCTTCGTTAATACAGATGTAGGTGTTCCACAGGGTAGCCAGCAGCATCCTGCGATGCAGATCCGGAACA
TAATGGTGCAGGGCGCTGACTTCCGCGTTTCCAGACTTTACGAAACACGGAAACCGAAGACCATTCATGT
TGTTGCTCAGGTCGCAGACGTTTTGCAGCAGCAGTCGCTTCACGTTCGCTCGCGTATCGGTGATTCATTC
TGCTAACCAGTAAGGCAACCCCGCCAGCCTAGCCGGGTCCTCAACGACAGGAGCACGATCATGCGCACCC
GTGGGGCCGCCATGCCGGCGATAATGGCCTGCTTCTCGCCGAAACGTTTGGTGGCGGGACCAGTGACGAA
GGCTTGAGCGAGGGCGTGCAAGATTCCGAATACCGCAAGCGACAGGCCGATCATCGTCGCGCTCCAGCGA
AAGCGGTCCTCGCCGAAAATGACCCAGAGCGCTGCCGGCACCTGTCCTACGAGTTGCATGATAAAGAAGA
CAGTCATAAGTGCGGCGACGATAGTCATGCCCCGCGCCCACCGGAAGGAGCTGACTGGGTTGAAGGCTCT
CAAGGGCATCGGTCGAGATCCCGGTGCCTAATGAGTGAGCTAACTTACATTAATTGCGTTGCGCTCACTG
CCCGCTTTCCAGTCGGGAAACCTGTCGTGCCAGCTGCATTAATGAATCGGCCAACGCGCGGGGAGAGGCG
GTTTGCGTATTGGGCGCCAGGGTGGTTTTTCTTTTCACCAGTGAGACGGGCAACAGCTGATTGCCCTTCA
CCGCCTGGCCCTGAGAGAGTTGCAGCAAGCGGTCCACGCTGGTTTGCCCCAGCAGGCGAAAATCCTGTTT
GATGGTGGTTAACGGCGGGATATAACATGAGCTGTCTTCGGTATCGTCGTATCCCACTACCGAGATATCC
GCACCAACGCGCAGCCCGGACTCGGTAATGGCGCGCATTGCGCCCAGCGCCATCTGATCGTTGGCAACCA
GCATCGCAGTGGGAACGATGCCCTCATTCAGCATTTGCATGGTTTGTTGAAAACCGGACATGGCACTCCA
GTCGCCTTCCCGTTCCGCTATCGGCTGAATTTGATTGCGAGTGAGATATTTATGCCAGCCAGCCAGACGC
AGACGCGCCGAGACAGAACTTAATGGGCCCGCTAACAGCGCGATTTGCTGGTGACCCAATGCGACCAGAT
GCTCCACGCCCAGTCGCGTACCGTCTTCATGGGAGAAAATAATACTGTTGATGGGTGTCTGGTCAGAGAC
ATCAAGAAATAACGCCGGAACATTAGTGCAGGCAGCTTCCACAGCAATGGCATCCTGGTCATCCAGCGGA
TAGTTAATGATCAGCCCACTGACGCGTTGCGCGAGAAGATTGTGCACCGCCGCTTTACAGGCTTCGACGC
CGCTTCGTTCTACCATCGACACCACCACGCTGGCACCCAGTTGATCGGCGCGAGATTTAATCGCCGCGAC
AATTTGCGACGGCGCGTGCAGGGCCAGACTGGAGGTGGCAACGCCAATCAGCAACGACTGTTTGCCCGCC
AGTTGTTGTGCCACGCGGTTGGGAATGTAATTCAGCTCCGCCATCGCCGCTTCCACTTTTTCCCGCGTTT
TCGCAGAAACGTGGCTGGCCTGGTTCACCACGCGGGAAACGGTCTGATAAGAGACACCGGCATACTCTGC
GACATCGTATAACGTTACTGGTTTCACATTCACCACCCTGAATTGACTCTCTTCCGGGCGCTATCATGCC
ATACCGCGAAAGGTTTTGCGCCATTCGATGGTGTCCGGGATCTCGACGCTCTCCCTTATGCGACTCCTGC
ATTAGGAAGCAGCCCAGTAGTAGGTTGAGGCCGTTGAGCACCGCCGCCGCAAGGAATGGTGCATGCAAGG
AGATGGCGCCCAACAGTCCCCCGGCCACGGGGCCTGCCACCATACCCACGCCGAAACAAGCGCTCATGAG
CCCGAAGTGGCGAGCCCGATCTTCCCCATCGGTGATGTCGGCGATATAGGCGCCAGCAACCGCACCTGTG
GCGCCGGTGATGCCGGCCACGATGCGTCCGGCGTAGAGGATCGAGATCTCGATCCCGCGAAATTAATACG
ACTCACTATAGGGGAATTGTGAGCGGATAACAATTCCCCTCTAGAAATAATTTTGTTTAACTTTAAGAAG
GAGATATACATATGAAATACCTGCTGCCGACCGCTGCTGCTGGTCTGCTGCTCCTCGCTGCCCAGCCGGC
GATGGCCATGGATATCGGAATTAATTCGGATCCGGCGCCGCGCGTCATCACGCTTTCTCCCGCCAACACT
GAACTTGCCTTTGCCGCCGGGATCACGCCGGTTGGGGTCAGCAGCTATTCCGACTATCCTCCACAAGCGC
AAAAGATTGAGCAGGTTTCCACCTGGCAGGGGATGAATCTGGAACGCATTGTCGCGCTGAAACCCGATCT
GGTGATTGCCTGGCGTGGAGGTAATGCCGAGCGGCAGGTTGACCAGCTGGCTTCGCTGGGAATAAAAGTG
ATGTGGGTCGATGCGACAAGCATTGAACAAATTGCCAATGCGTTACGTCAACTGGCCCCCTGGAGTCCGC
AACCAGACAAGGCCGAACAAGCCGCGCAATCCCTGCTGGATCAGTACGCGCAATTGAAAGCGCAATATGC
TGATAAACCTAAAAAACGTGTTTTTCTGCAATTCGGCATTAATCCGCCATTTACCAGTGGAAAAGAGTCG
ATTCAGAACCAGGTACTCGAAGTTTGTGGCGGAGAAAACATCTTTAAAGACAGCCGGGTTCCCTGGCCGC
AAGTTAGCCGCGAACAGGTGTTAGCACGCTCGCCACAGGCGATTGTCATTACAGGCGGACCGGACCAAAT
TCCTAAAATCAAACAATACTGGGGTGAACAGCTCAAAATTCCCGTTATTCCTCTCACGAGTGACTGGTTT
GAACGTGCAAGCCCACGTATTATCCTCGCTGCACAACAGCTCTGTAATGCGCTTTCACAGGTAGATAAGC
TTGCGGCCGCACTCGAGCACCACCACCACCACCACTGAGATCCGGCTGCTAACAAAGCCCGAAAGGAAGC
TGAGTTGGCTGCTGCCACCGCTGAGCAATAACTAGCATAACCCCTTGGGGCCTCTAAACGGGTCTTGAGG
GGTTTTTTGCTGAAAGGAGGAACTATATCCGGATTGGCGAATGGG
[124 nt withheld, positions 4596-4719]
C
[91 nt withheld, positions 4721-4811]
A
[49 nt withheld, positions 4813-4861]
CCTTTGACGTTGGAGTCCACGTTCTTT
[37 nt withheld, positions 4889-4925]
ACCCTATCTCGGTCTATTCTTTTGATTTATAAGGGATTTTGCCGATTTCGGCCTATTGGTTAAAAAATGA
GCTGATTTAACAAAAATTTAACGCGAATTTTAACAAAATATTAACGCTTACAATTTAGGTGGCACTTTTC
GGGGAAATGTGCGCGGAACCCCTATTTGTTTATTTTTCTAAATACATTCAAATATGTATCCGCTCATGAG
ACAATAACCCTGATAAATGCTTCAATAATATTGAAAAAGGAAGAGTATGAGTATTCAACATTTCCGTGTC
GCCCTTATTCCCTTTTTTGCGGCATTTTGCCTTCCTGTTTTTGCTCACCCAGAAACGCTGGTGAAAGTAA
AAGATGCTGAAGATCAGTTGGGTGCACGAGTGGGTTACATCGAACTGGATCTCAACAGCGGTAAGATCCT
TGAGAGTTTTCGCCCCGAAGAACGTTTTCCAATGATGAGCACTTTTAAAGTTCTGCTATGTGGCGCGGTA
TTATCCCGTATTGACGCCGGGCAAGAGCAACTCGGTCGCCGCATACACTATTCTCAGAATGACTTGGTTG
AGTACTCACCAGTCACAGAAAAGCATCTTACGGATGGCATGACAGTAAGAGAATTATGCAGTGCTGCCAT
AACCATGAGTGATAACACTGCGGCCAACTTACTTCTGACAACGATCGGAGGACCGAAGGAGCTAACCGCT
TTTTTGCACAACATGGGGGATCATGTAACTCGCCTTGATCGTTGGGAACCGGAGCTGAATGAAGCCATAC
CAAACGACGAGCGTGACACCACGATGCCTGCAGCAATGGCAACAACGTTGCGCAAACTATTAACTGGCGA
ACTACTTACTCTAGCTTCCCGGCAACAATTAATAGACTGGATGGAGGCGGATAAAGTTGCAGGACCACTT
CTGCGCTCGGCCCTTCCGGCTGGCTGGTTTATTGCTGATAAATCTGGAGCCGGTGAGCGTGGGTCTCGCG
GTATCATTGCAGCACTGGGGCCAGATGGTAAGCCCTCCCGTATCGTAGTTATCTACACGACGGGGAGTCA
GGCAACTATGGATGAACGAAATAGACAGATCGCTGAGATAGGTGCCTCACTGATTAAGCATTGGTAACTG
TCAGACCAAGTTTACTCATATATACTTTAGATTGATTTAAAACTTCATTTTTAATTTAAAAGGATCTAGG
TGAAGATCCTTTTTGATAATCTCATGACCAAAATCCCTTAACGTGAGTTTTCGTTCCACTGAGCGTCAGA
CCCCGTAGAAAAGATCAA
